Addgene plasmid #86746: mCherry-DFCP1
Purpose: N-terminal mCherry-tagged protein expression in mammalian cells
Depositing lab: Do-Hyung Kim. Publication: mTORC1 phosphorylates UVRAG to negatively regulate autophagosome and endosome maturation. Kim YM, Jung CH, Seo M, Kim EK, Park JM, Bae SS, Kim DH. Mol Cell. 2015 Jan 22;57(2):207-18. doi: 10.1016/j.molcel.2014.11.013. Epub 2014 Dec 18. PubMed 25533187.
Backbone
  Vector backbone: pmCherry-1
  Vector type: Mammalian Expression
Growth in bacteria
  Bacterial resistance: Kanamycin, 50 μg/mL
  Growth temperature: 37°C
  Growth strain: DH5alpha
  Copy number: High Copy
Gene/Insert
  Gene/Insert name: human DFCP1
  Species: H. sapiens (human)
  Insert size (bp): 2334
  Entrez Gene: ZFYVE1 (a.k.a. DFCP1, PPP1R172, SR3, TAFF1, ZNFN2A1)
  Promoter: CMV
  Tag / fusion protein: mCherry (N terminal on backbone)
  Cloning method: Unknown
  Sequencing primers: 5′ CMV-F
Terms and licenses: Academic/Nonprofit Terms; Industry Terms: Not Available to Industry
Depositor comments: IMAGE:5493027
How to cite: mCherry-DFCP1 was a gift from Do-Hyung Kim (Addgene plasmid # 86746 ; http://n2t.net/addgene:86746 ; RRID:Addgene_86746)
