[The description below was written by a language model from this plasmid's Addgene catalogue record and pLannotate feature annotations shown in this document.]
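Description:
mCherry-DFCP1 is a mammalian expression plasmid of about 7.0 kb built on the pmCherry-1 backbone, designed to produce human DFCP1 (the product of ZFYVE1) with the red fluorescent protein mCherry fused to its N terminus. It is maintained in E. coli at high copy through a ColE1/pUC-type origin and selected with kanamycin. The resistance cassette is the dual-purpose Tn5 aminoglycoside phosphotransferase (NeoR/KanR), which sits downstream of both a bacterial bla promoter and the SV40 enhancer/early promoter and is terminated by the HSV TK polyadenylation signal. The same gene can therefore confer kanamycin resistance in bacteria and G418 resistance in transfected mammalian cells. An f1 origin is also present, allowing single-stranded DNA production. The short annotated fragments of ble, SV40 large T antigen and the bGH poly(A) signal appear to be partial backbone matches rather than functional elements.

The expression unit is driven by the human cytomegalovirus immediate-early enhancer and promoter. The mCherry coding sequence comes first, followed by a short remnant of the multiple cloning site that serves as a linker, then the roughly 2.3 kb ZFYVE1 open reading frame and an SV40 polyadenylation signal. DFCP1 is a FYVE zinc-finger protein that binds phosphatidylinositol 3-phosphate, and it is also implicated in lipid droplet formation and ER–lipid droplet contacts. The record gives the purpose only as N-terminally mCherry-tagged protein expression in mammalian cells. The associated study concerns regulation of autophagosome and endosome maturation, which is consistent with use of the fusion as a live-cell fluorescent marker of DFCP1 localisation. The cloning method is not recorded, although the depositor notes an IMAGE cDNA clone in connection with the insert.
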