Features (pLannotate 1.2.2; 15 found; start..end, strand, type, name):
     61..364     +  enhancer       CMV enhancer: human cytomegalovirus immediate early enhancer
    365..568     +  promoter       CMV promoter: human cytomegalovirus (CMV) immediate early promoter
    613..1320    +  CDS            mCherry: mCherry is a basic (constitutively fluorescent) red fluorescent protein published in 2004, derived from Discosoma sp.. It is reported to be a very rapidly-maturing monomer with low acid sensitivity.
   1321..1339    +  misc_feature   MCS (fragment): multiple cloning site
   1348..3678    +  CDS            ZFYVE1: ZFYV1_HUMAN - Also known as DFCP1, KIAA1589, TAFF1, ZNFN2A1. Experimental evidence at protein level: Swiss-Prot protein existence level 1. Plays a role in the formation of lipid droplets (LDs) which are storage organelles at the center of lipid and energy homeostasis (PubMed:30970241). Regulates the morphology, size and distribution of LDs (PubMed:31293035, PubMed:30970241). Mediates the formation of endoplasmic reticulum-lipid droplets (ER-LD) contacts by forming a complex with RAB18 and ZW10 (PubMed:30970241). Binds to phosphatidylinositol 3-phosphate (PtdIns3P) through FYVE-type zinc finger
   3712..3796    +  CDS            large T antigen (fragment): large T antigen from SV40 (simian virus 40)
   3819..3940    +  polyA_signal   SV40 poly(A) signal: SV40 polyadenylation signal
   3974..4402    -  rep_origin     f1 ori (sequence partly withheld): f1 bacteriophage origin of replication; arrow indicates direction of (+) strand synthesis
   4429..4533    +  promoter       AmpR promoter: bla
   4535..4892    +  promoter       SV40 promoter: SV40 enhancer and early promoter
   4927..5721    +  CDS            NeoR/KanR: aminoglycoside phosphotransferase from Tn5; aph(3')-II (or nptII); confers resistance to neomycin, kanamycin, and G418 (Geneticin®)
   5742..5894    +  CDS            ble (fragment): BLE_KLEPN - Experimental evidence at protein level: Swiss-Prot protein existence level 1. Binding protein with a strong affinity to the bleomycin family of antibiotics. Binds to CL990; an antimitotic-antibiotic compound. From Klebsiella pneumoniae.
   5953..6000    +  polyA_signal   HSV TK poly(A) signal: herpes simplex virus thymidine kinase polyadenylation signal (Cole and Stacy, 1985)
   6091..6107    -  polyA_signal   bGH poly(A) signal (fragment): bovine growth hormone polyadenylation signal
   6329..6917    +  rep_origin     ori: high-copy-number ColE1/pMB1/pBR322/pUC origin of replication
>Addgene plasmid #86746 | mCherry-DFCP1 | addgene full sequence | sequence record 170513 | Addgene NGS Result
TAGTTATTAATAGTAATCAATTACGGGGTCATTAGTTCATAGCCCATATATGGAGTTCCGCGTTACATAA
CTTACGGTAAATGGCCCGCCTGGCTGACCGCCCAACGACCCCCGCCCATTGACGTCAATAATGACGTATG
TTCCCATAGTAACGCCAATAGGGACTTTCCATTGACGTCAATGGGTGGAGTATTTACGGTAAACTGCCCA
CTTGGCAGTACATCAAGTGTATCATATGCCAAGTACGCCCCCTATTGACGTCAATGACGGTAAATGGCCC
GCCTGGCATTATGCCCAGTACATGACCTTATGGGACTTTCCTACTTGGCAGTACATCTACGTATTAGTCA
TCGCTATTACCATGGTGATGCGGTTTTGGCAGTACATCAATGGGCGTGGATAGCGGTTTGACTCACGGGG
ATTTCCAAGTCTCCACCCCATTGACGTCAATGGGAGTTTGTTTTGGCACCAAAATCAACGGGACTTTCCA
AAATGTCGTAACAACTCCGCCCCATTGACGCAAATGGGCGGTAGGCGTGTACGGTGGGAGGTCTATATAA
GCAGAGCTGGTTTAGTGAACCGTCAGATCCGCTAGCGCTACCGGTCGCCACCATGGTGAGCAAGGGCGAG
GAGGATAACATGGCCATCATCAAGGAGTTCATGCGCTTCAAGGTGCACATGGAGGGCTCCGTGAACGGCC
ACGAGTTCGAGATCGAGGGCGAGGGCGAGGGCCGCCCCTACGAGGGCACCCAGACCGCCAAGCTGAAGGT
GACCAAGGGTGGCCCCCTGCCCTTCGCCTGGGACATCCTGTCCCCTCAGTTCATGTACGGCTCCAAGGCC
TACGTGAAGCACCCCGCCGACATCCCCGACTACTTGAAGCTGTCCTTCCCCGAGGGCTTCAAGTGGGAGC
GCGTGATGAACTTCGAGGACGGCGGCGTGGTGACCGTGACCCAGGACTCCTCCCTGCAGGACGGCGAGTT
CATCTACAAGGTGAAGCTGCGCGGCACCAACTTCCCCTCCGACGGCCCCGTAATGCAGAAGAAGACCATG
GGCTGGGAGGCCTCCTCCGAGCGGATGTACCCCGAGGACGGCGCCCTGAAGGGCGAGATCAAGCAGAGGC
TGAAGCTGAAGGACGGCGGCCACTACGACGCTGAGGTCAAGACCACCTACAAGGCCAAGAAGCCCGTGCA
GCTGCCCGGCGCCTACAACGTCAACATCAAGTTGGACATCACCTCCCACAACGAGGACTACACCATCGTG
GAACAGTACGAACGCGCCGAGGGCCGCCACTCCACCGGCGGCATGGACGAGCTGTACAAGTCCGGACTCA
GATCTCGAGGGTCGACCATGAGTGCCCAGACTTCCCCAGCAGAGAAGGGCCTGAATCCGGGGCTGATGTG
CCAGGAAAGTTACGCTTGCAGCGGGACTGATGAAGCTATCTTTGAGTGTGATGAGTGCTGCAGTCTGCAG
TGTCTCCGCTGCGAGGAGGAGCTCCATCGGCAGGAGCGCCTGAGAAACCATGAGCGGATAAGACTCAAAC
CTGGCCATGTCCCTTACTGTGACCTCTGCAAGGGTCTCAGTGGGCATTTACCAGGTGTTAGGCAGAGGGC
AATAGTGAGGTGCCAGACCTGCAAAATTAACTTGTGCCTGGAGTGCCAGAAGAGGACTCATTCTGGGGGT
AACAAAAGGAGACACCCTGTTACTGTGTACAATGTCAGTAATCTCCAGGAGTCACTGGAGGCAGAAGAGA
TGGATGAGGAGACCAAGAGGAAGAAGATGACTGAGAAGGTTGTGAGTTTCCTCCTAGTAGACGAAAATGA
AGAAATTCAGGTAACAAATGAAGAAGACTTTATTAGAAAATTGGACTGCAAACCTGATCAGCATCTGAAA
GTGGTTTCCATTTTTGGAAATACTGGTGATGGAAAGTCTCATACTCTCAACCACACTTTCTTTTATGGTC
GTGAAGTCTTTAAAACCTCCCCGACCCAGGAGTCCTGCACTGTGGGAGTGTGGGCAGCCTATGACCCAGT
TCACAAAGTAGCAGTGATCGATACGGAAGGGCTCCTGGGGGCCACCGTGAATCTAAGCCAGAGAACACGG
CTGCTGCTTAAGGTCCTGGCCATCTCAGACCTCGTCATCTATCGAACTCATGCAGACCGGCTGCATAACG
ACCTCTTCAAATTCCTTGGGGATGCCTCAGAAGCTTATCTGAAGCACTTCACCAAGGAGCTCAAGGCCAC
CACTGCTCGCTGTGGCCTGGATGTCCCTTTATCCACACTGGGCCCTGCAGTTATCATCTTCCATGAGACC
GTGCACACCCAGCTACTGGGCTCTGATCATCCCTCAGAGGTGCCAGAGAAGCTCATCCAGGACCGGTTCC
GGAAGCTGGGCCGTTTCCCTGAAGCCTTTAGTTCCATTCACTACAAGGGAACGAGGACTTACAACCCTCC
CACGGACTTTTCTGGGCTTCGGCGTGCTTTGGAGCAGCTACTAGAGAATAACACCACCCGTTCTCCCCGG
CACCCGGGAGTCATCTTCAAAGCCCTGAAGGCACTAAGTGACCGCTTCAGCGGTGAGATCCCCGATGACC
AGATGGCGCACAGCTCCTTTTTTCCAGATGAGTATTTCACCTGCTCCTCCTTGTGCCTCAGCTGTGGGGT
TGGATGTAAGAAAAGCATGAATCATGGGAAGGAAGGAGTGCCTCATGAAGCCAAGAGCCGCTGCAGATAC
TCCCACCAGTATGACAACCGAGTGTATACCTGCAAGGCCTGCTATGAGAGAGGCGAGGAAGTCAGTGTAG
TGCCCAAAACATCTGCTTCCACTGACTCCCCCTGGATGGGTCTCGCAAAATATGCCTGGTCTGGGTATGT
GATCGAATGTCCTAACTGTGGCGTGGTCTATCGTAGTCGGCAGTACTGGTTTGGAAACCAAGATCCTGTG
GATACGGTGGTGCGGACAGAGATTGTGCATGTGTGGCCTGGAACTGATGGGTTTCTGAAGGACAACAACA
ATGCTGCCCAGCGCCTGTTGGACGGGATGAACTTCATGGCTCAGTCGGTGTCCGAGCTTAGCCTTGGACC
CACCAAGGCTGTGACTTCCTGGCTGACAGACCAGATCGCCCCTGCCTACTGGAGGCCCAACTCCCAGATT
CTGAGCTGCAACAAGTGTGCGACGTCCTTTAAAGATAACGACACTAAGCATCACTGCCGAGCCTGTGGGG
AGGGCTTCTGTGACAGCTGTTCATCAAAGACTCGGCCAGTGCCTGAGCGGGGCTGGGGCCCTGCGCCAGT
GCGGGTCTGTGACAACTGCTACGAAGCCAGGAACGTCCAGTTAGCTGTTACCGAGGCACAAGTGGACGAT
GAAGGTGGAACGCTCATTGCTCGGAAGGTGGGCGAGGCCGTGCAGAACACTCTGGGAGCCGTGGTGACAG
CCATTGACATACCACTAGGTCTGGTAAAGGACGCGGCCAGGCCTGCGTACTGGGTGCCTGACCACGAAAT
CCTCCACTGCCACAACTGCCGGAAGGAGTTCAGCATCAAGCTCTCCAAGCACCACTGCCGGGCCTGCGGA
CAGGGCTTCTGTGATGAGTGCTCCCATGACCGCCGGGCTGTTCCTTCTCGTGGCTGGGACCATCCCGTCC
GAGTCTGCTTCAACTGCAATAAAAAGCCCGGTGACCTTTAAGCGGCCGCAGATCCACCGGATCTAGATAA
CTGATCATAATCAGCCATACCACATTTGTAGAGGTTTTACTTGCTTTAAAAAACCTCCCACACCTCCCCC
TGAACCTGAAACATAAAATGAATGCAATTGTTGTTGTTAACTTGTTTATTGCAGCTTATAATGGTTACAA
ATAAAGCAATAGCATCACAAATTTCACAAATAAAGCATTTTTTTCACTGCATTCTAGTTGTGGTTTGTCC
AAACTCATCAATGTATCTTAACGCGTAAATTGTAAGCGTTAATATTTTGTTAAAATTCGCGTTAAATTTT
TGTTAAATCAGCTCATTTTTTAACCAATAGGCCGAAATCGGCAAAATCCCTTATAAATCAAAAGAATAGA
CCGAGATAGGGT
[37 nt withheld, positions 4073-4109]
AAAGAACGTGGACTCCAACGTCAAAGG
[49 nt withheld, positions 4137-4185]
T
[91 nt withheld, positions 4187-4277]
G
[124 nt withheld, positions 4279-4402]
CAGGTGGCACTTTTCGGGGAAATGTGCGCGGAACCCCTATTTGTTTATTTTTCTAAATACATTCAAATAT
GTATCCGCTCATGAGACAATAACCCTGATAAATGCTTCAATAATATTGAAAAAGGAAGAGTCCTGAGGCG
GAAAGAACCAGCTGTGGAATGTGTGTCAGTTAGGGTGTGGAAAGTCCCCAGGCTCCCCAGCAGGCAGAAG
TATGCAAAGCATGCATCTCAATTAGTCAGCAACCAGGTGTGGAAAGTCCCCAGGCTCCCCAGCAGGCAGA
AGTATGCAAAGCATGCATCTCAATTAGTCAGCAACCATAGTCCCGCCCCTAACTCCGCCCATCCCGCCCC
TAACTCCGCCCAGTTCCGCCCATTCTCCGCCCCATGGCTGACTAATTTTTTTTATTTATGCAGAGGCCGA
GGCCGCCTCGGCCTCTGAGCTATTCCAGAAGTAGTGAGGAGGCTTTTTTGGAGGCCTAGGCTTTTGCAAA
GATCGATCAAGAGACAGGATGAGGATCGTTTCGCATGATTGAACAAGATGGATTGCACGCAGGTTCTCCG
GCCGCTTGGGTGGAGAGGCTATTCGGCTATGACTGGGCACAACAGACAATCGGCTGCTCTGATGCCGCCG
TGTTCCGGCTGTCAGCGCAGGGGCGCCCGGTTCTTTTTGTCAAGACCGACCTGTCCGGTGCCCTGAATGA
ACTGCAAGACGAGGCAGCGCGGCTATCGTGGCTGGCCACGACGGGCGTTCCTTGCGCAGCTGTGCTCGAC
GTTGTCACTGAAGCGGGAAGGGACTGGCTGCTATTGGGCGAAGTGCCGGGGCAGGATCTCCTGTCATCTC
ACCTTGCTCCTGCCGAGAAAGTATCCATCATGGCTGATGCAATGCGGCGGCTGCATACGCTTGATCCGGC
TACCTGCCCATTCGACCACCAAGCGAAACATCGCATCGAGCGAGCACGTACTCGGATGGAAGCCGGTCTT
GTCGATCAGGATGATCTGGACGAAGAGCATCAGGGGCTCGCGCCAGCCGAACTGTTCGCCAGGCTCAAGG
CGAGCATGCCCGACGGCGAGGATCTCGTCGTGACCCATGGCGATGCCTGCTTGCCGAATATCATGGTGGA
AAATGGCCGCTTTTCTGGATTCATCGACTGTGGCCGGCTGGGTGTGGCGGACCGCTATCAGGACATAGCG
TTGGCTACCCGTGATATTGCTGAAGAGCTTGGCGGCGAATGGGCTGACCGCTTCCTCGTGCTTTACGGTA
TCGCCGCTCCCGATTCGCAGCGCATCGCCTTCTATCGCCTTCTTGACGAGTTCTTCTGAGCGGGACTCTG
GGGTTCGAAATGACCGACCAAGCGACGCCCAACCTGCCATCACGAGATTTCGATTCCACCGCCGCCTTCT
ATGAAAGGTTGGGCTTCGGAATCGTTTTCCGGGACGCCGGCTGGATGATCCTCCAGCGCGGGGATCTCAT
GCTGGAGTTCTTCGCCCACCCTAGGGGGAGGCTAACTGAAACACGGAAGGAGACAATACCGGAAGGAACC
CGCGCTATGACGGCAATAAAAAGACAGAATAAAACGCACGGTGTTGGGTCGTTTGTTCATAAACGCGGGG
TTCGGTCCCAGGGCTGGCACTCTGTCGATACCCCACCGAGACCCCATTGGGGCCAATACGCCCGCGTTTC
TTCCTTTTCCCCACCCCACCCCCCAAGTTCGGGTGAAGGCCCAGGGCTCGCAGCCAACGTCGGGGCGGCA
GGCCCTGCCATAGCCTCAGGTTACTCATATATACTTTAGATTGATTTAAAACTTCATTTTTAATTTAAAA
GGATCTAGGTGAAGATCCTTTTTGATAATCTCATGACCAAAATCCCTTAACGTGAGTTTTCGTTCCACTG
AGCGTCAGACCCCGTAGAAAAGATCAAAGGATCTTCTTGAGATCCTTTTTTTCTGCGCGTAATCTGCTGC
TTGCAAACAAAAAAACCACCGCTACCAGCGGTGGTTTGTTTGCCGGATCAAGAGCTACCAACTCTTTTTC
CGAAGGTAACTGGCTTCAGCAGAGCGCAGATACCAAATACTGTTCTTCTAGTGTAGCCGTAGTTAGGCCA
CCACTTCAAGAACTCTGTAGCACCGCCTACATACCTCGCTCTGCTAATCCTGTTACCAGTGGCTGCTGCC
AGTGGCGATAAGTCGTGTCTTACCGGGTTGGACTCAAGACGATAGTTACCGGATAAGGCGCAGCGGTCGG
GCTGAACGGGGGGTTCGTGCACACAGCCCAGCTTGGAGCGAACGACCTACACCGAACTGAGATACCTACA
GCGTGAGCTATGAGAAAGCGCCACGCTTCCCGAAGGGAGAAAGGCGGACAGGTATCCGGTAAGCGGCAGG
GTCGGAACAGGAGAGCGCACGAGGGAGCTTCCAGGGGGAAACGCCTGGTATCTTTATAGTCCTGTCGGGT
TTCGCCACCTCTGACTTGAGCGTCGATTTTTGTGATGCTCGTCAGGGGGGCGGAGCCTATGGAAAAACGC
CAGCAACGCGGCCTTTTTACGGTTCCTGGCCTTTTGCTGGCCTTTTGCTCACATGTTCTTTCCTGCGTTA
TCCCCTGATTCTGTGGATAACCGTATTACCGCCATGCAT
