>Addgene plasmid #86746 | mCherry-DFCP1 | depositor partial sequence | sequence record 169102 | insert
ATGAGTGCCCAGACTTCCCCAGCAGAGAAGGGCCTGAATCCGGGGCTGATGTGCCAGGAAAGTTACGCTT
GCAGCGGGACTGATGAAGCTATCTTTGAGTGTGATGAGTGCTGCAGTCTGCAGTGTCTCCGCTGCGAGGA
GGAGCTCCATCGGCAGGAGCGCCTGAGAAACCATGAGCGGATAAGACTCAAACCTGGCCATGTCCCTTAC
TGTGACCTCTGCAAGGGTCTCAGTGGGCATTTACCAGGTGTTAGGCAGAGGGCAATAGTGAGGTGCCAGA
CCTGCAAAATTAACTTGTGCCTGGAGTGCCAGAAGAGGACTCATTCTGGGGGTAACAAAAGGAGACACCC
TGTTACTGTGTACAATGTCAGTAATCTCCAGGAGTCACTGGAGGCAGAAGAGATGGATGAGGAGACCAAG
AGGAAGAAGATGACTGAGAAGGTTGTGAGTTTCCTCCTAGTAGACGAAAATGAAGAAATTCAGGTAACAA
ATGAAGAAGACTTTATTAGAAAATTGGACTGCAAACCTGATCAGCATCTGAAAGTGGTTTCCATTTTTGG
AAATACTGGTGATGGAAAGTCTCATACTCTCAACCACACTTTCTTTTATGGTCGTGAAGTCTTTAAAACC
TCCCCGACCCAGGAGTCCTGCACTGTGGGAGTGTGGGCAGCCTATGACCCAGTTCACAAAGTAGCAGTGA
TCGATACGGAAGGGCTCCTGGGGGCCACCGTGAATCTAAGCCAGAGAACACGGCTGCTGCTTAAGGTCCT
GGCCATCTCAGACCTCGTCATCTATCGAACTCATGCAGACCGGCTGCATAACGACCTCTTCAAATTCCTT
GGGGATGCCTCAGAAGCTTATCTGAAGCACTTCACCAAGGAGCTCAAGGCCACCACTGCTCGCTGTGGCC
TGGATGTCCCTTTATCCACACTGGGCCCTGCAGTTATCATCTTCCATGAGACCGTGCACACCCAGCTACT
GGGCTCTGATCATCCCTCAGAGGTGCCAGAGAAGCTCATCCAGGACCGGTTCCGGAAGCTGGGCCGTTTC
CCTGAAGCCTTTAGTTCCATTCACTACAAGGGAACGAGGACTTACAACCCTCCCACGGACTTTTCTGGGC
TTCGGCGTGCTTTGGAGCAGCTACTAGAGAATAACACCACCCGTTCTCCCCGGCACCCGGGAGTCATCTT
CAAAGCCCTGAAGGCACTAAGTGACCGCTTCAGCGGTGAGATCCCCGATGACCAGATGGCGCACAGCTCC
TTTTTTCCAGATGAGTATTTCACCTGCTCCTCCTTGTGCCTCAGCTGTGGGGTTGGATGTAAGAAAAGCA
TGAATCATGGGAAGGAAGGAGTGCCTCATGAAGCCAAGAGCCGCTGCAGATACTCCCACCAGTATGACAA
CCGAGTGTATACCTGCAAGGCCTGCTATGAGAGAGGCGAGGAAGTCAGTGTAGTGCCCAAAACATCTGCT
TCCACTGACTCCCCCTGGATGGGTCTCGCAAAATATGCCTGGTCTGGGTATGTGATCGAATGTCCTAACT
GTGGCGTGGTCTATCGTAGTCGGCAGTACTGGTTTGGAAACCAAGATCCTGTGGATACGGTGGTGCGGAC
AGAGATTGTGCATGTGTGGCCTGGAACTGATGGGTTTCTGAAGGACAACAACAATGCTGCCCAGCGCCTG
TTGGACGGGATGAACTTCATGGCTCAGTCGGTGTCCGAGCTTAGCCTTGGACCCACCAAGGCTGTGACTT
CCTGGCTGACAGACCAGATCGCCCCTGCCTACTGGAGGCCCAACTCCCAGATTCTGAGCTGCAACAAGTG
TGCGACGTCCTTTAAAGATAACGACACTAAGCATCACTGCCGAGCCTGTGGGGAGGGCTTCTGTGACAGC
TGTTCATCAAAGACTCGGCCAGTGCCTGAGCGGGGCTGGGGCCCTGCGCCAGTGCGGGTCTGTGACAACT
GCTACGAAGCCAGGAACGTCCAGTTAGCTGTTACCGAGGCACAAGTGGACGATGAAGGTGGAACGCTCAT
TGCTCGGAAGGTGGGCGAGGCCGTGCAGAACACTCTGGGAGCCGTGGTGACAGCCATTGACATACCACTA
GGTCTGGTAAAGGACGCGGCCAGGCCTGCGTACTGGGTGCCTGACCACGAAATCCTCCACTGCCACAACT
GCCGGAAGGAGTTCAGCATCAAGCTCTCCAAGCACCACTGCCGGGCCTGCGGACAGGGCTTCTGTGATGA
GTGCTCCCATGACCGCCGGGCTGTTCCTTCTCGTGGCTGGGACCATCCCGTCCGAGTCTGCTTCAACTGC
AATAAAAAGCCCGGTGACCTTTAA
